Addgene plasmid #70961: pFOSGE_COF4C03
Purpose: Gateway entry clone
Depositing lab: Alexander Stark. Depositing organization: Research Institute of Molecular Pathology (IMP). Publication: Transcriptional regulators form diverse groups with context-dependent regulatory functions. Stampfel G, Kazmar T, Frank O, Wienerroither S, Reiter F, Stark A. Nature. 2015 Nov 9. doi: 10.1038/nature15545. PubMed 26550828.
Backbone
  Vector backbone: pDONR221
  Backbone manufacturer: Invitrogen
  Backbone size w/o insert (bp): 4762
  Vector type: Gateway entry vector
Growth in bacteria
  Bacterial resistance: Kanamycin, 50 μg/mL
  Growth temperature: 37°C
  Growth strain: DH5alpha
  Copy number: High Copy
Gene/Insert
  Gene/Insert name: His2Av (alt names: FBgn0001197; CG5499, FBtr0085062)
  Species: D. melanogaster (fly)
  Insert size (bp): 423
  Entrez Gene: His2Av (a.k.a. Dmel_CG5499, *i H2av, 5499, CG5499, Dmel\CG5499, H2A, H2A.F/Z, H2A.V, H2A.X, H2A.Z, H2AV, H2AV_DROM, H2AX, H2AZ, H2Av, H2AvD, H2a.V, H2av, H2avD, HIS, HIS2AV, HIS2AVD, His, His2, His2A, His2AV, His2AvD, His2av, HisH2Av, Hist, Hist2av, dHis2Av, gamma-H2AV, gamma-H2Av, gamma-H2AvD, gamma-HIS2AV, gamma-His2Av, gammaH2AV, gammaH2Av, gammaH2Ax, gammaH2ax, h2AvD, his, his2Av, l(3)05146, l(3)810, l(3)97Dd, l(3)L1602)
  Cloning method: Gateway Cloning
  Sequencing primers: 5′ M13-F20; 3′ M13R
Terms and licenses: Academic/Nonprofit Terms; Industry Terms: Not Available to Industry
How to cite: pFOSGE_COF4C03 was a gift from Alexander Stark (Addgene plasmid # 70961 ; http://n2t.net/addgene:70961 ; RRID:Addgene_70961)
