[The description below was written by a language model from this plasmid's Addgene catalogue record.]
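Description:
pFOSGE_COF4C03 is a Gateway entry clone built on the commercial pDONR221 donor backbone and carrying the Drosophila melanogaster histone variant gene His2Av (CG5499, transcript FBtr0085062) as a 423 bp insert. It is a bacterial cloning plasmid rather than an expression vector: it is maintained at high copy in standard E. coli cloning strains under kanamycin selection. The insert was introduced by Gateway recombination, which in a pDONR-type backbone normally replaces the donor's counter-selectable cassette and leaves the insert flanked by attL recombination sites. No feature table accompanies the record, so the exact site configuration, the reading frame, and whether the insert retains a stop codon are not stated. M13 forward and reverse priming sites flanking the insert are listed for sequence verification.

As an entry clone, the plasmid carries no promoter intended to drive His2Av expression, and no tags or reporters are recorded. Its role is to serve as a sequence-verified source from which the coding region can be shuttled by LR recombination into any compatible destination vector, which then supplies the promoter, fusion partners and host-specific elements. His2Av is the single fly H2A variant, combining the functions ascribed to H2A.Z and H2A.X in other organisms. The associated publication concerns the context-dependent regulatory functions of transcriptional regulators, which suggests this clone belongs to a larger collection of fly transcription factor and cofactor entry clones assembled for that kind of functional testing, although the record itself states the purpose only as a Gateway entry clone.
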