>Addgene plasmid #70961 | pFOSGE_COF4C03 | depositor partial sequence | sequence record 126903 | insert
ATGGCTGGCGGTAAAGCAGGCAAGGATTCGGGCAAGGCCAAGGCGAAGGCGGTATCGCGTTCCGCGCGCG
CGGGTCTTCAGTTCCCCGTGGGTCGCATCCATCGTCATCTCAAGAGCCGCACTACGTCACACGGACGCGT
CGGAGCCACTGCAGCCGTGTACTCCGCTGCCATATTGGAATACCTGACCGCCGAGGTCCTGGAGTTGGCA
GGCAACGCATCGAAGGACTTGAAAGTGAAACGTATCACTCCTCGCCACTTACAGCTCGCCATTCGCGGAG
ACGAGGAGCTGGACAGCCTGATCAAGGCAACCATCGCTGGTGGCGGTGTCATTCCGCACATACACAAGTC
GCTGATCGGCAAAAAGGAGGAAACGGTGCAGGATCCGCAGCGGAAGGGCAACGTCATTCTGTCGCAGGCC
TAC
