>Addgene plasmid #70961 | pFOSGE_COF4C03 | addgene partial sequence | sequence record 131744 | M13-Rev 5'-CAGGAAACAGCTATGACC-3'
ATTTTATTTTGACTGATAGTGACCTGTTCGTTGCACCAAATTGATAAGCAATGCTTTCTTATAATGCCAA
CTTTGTACAAGAAAGCTGGGTCGTAGGCCTGCGACAGAATGACGTTGCCCTTCCGCTGCGGATCCTGCAC
CGTTTCCTCCTTTTTGCCGATC
