>Addgene plasmid #70961 | pFOSGE_COF4C03 | addgene partial sequence | sequence record 133011 | M13-F20 5'-TGTAAAACGACGGCCAGT-3'
ATTTTATTTTGACTGATAGTGACCTGTTCGTTGCAACAAATTGATGAGCAATGCTTTTTTATAATGCCAA
CTTTGTACAAAAAAGCAGGCTTCATGGCTGGCGGTAAAGCAGGCAAGGATTCGGGCAAGGCCAAGGCGAA
GGCGGTATCGCGTTCCGCGCGCGCGGGTCTTCAGTTCCCCGTGGGTCGCATCCATCGTCATCTCAAGAGC
CGCACTACGTCACACGGACGCGTCGGAGCCACTGCAGCCGTGTACTCCGCTGCCATATTGGAATACCTGA
CCGCCGAGGTCCTGGAGTTGGCAGGCAACGCATCGAAGGACTTGAAAGTGAAACGTATCACTCCTCGCCA
CTTACAGCTCGCCATTCGCGGAGACGAGGAGCTGGACAGCCTGATCAAGGCAACCATCGCTGGTGGCGGT
GTCATTCCGCACATACACAAGTCGCTGATCGGCAAAAAGGAGGAAACGGTGCAGGATCCGCAGCGGAAGG
GCAACGTCATTCTGTCGCAGGCCTACGACCCAGCTTTCTTGTACAAAGTTGGCATTATAAGAAAGCATTG
CTTATCAATTTGTTGCAACGAACAGGTCACTATCAGTCAAAATAAAATCATTATTT
